>Addgene plasmid #10825 | pIRESneo-FLAG/HA EYFP | depositor full sequence | sequence record 6803 | Author sequence
GACGGATCGGGAGATCTCCCGATCCCCTATGGTCGACTCTCAGTACAATCTGCTCTGATGCCGCATAGTT
AAGCCAGTATCTGCTCCCTGCTTGTGTGTTGGAGGTCGCTGAGTAGTGCGCGAGCAAAATTTAAGCTACA
ACAAGGCAAGGCTTGACCGACAATTGCATGAAGAATCTGCTTAGGGTTAGGCGTTTTGCGCTGCTTCGCG
ATGTACGGGCCAGATATACGCGTTGACATTGATTATTGACTAGTTATTAATAGTAATCAATTACGGGGTC
ATTAGTTCATAGCCCATATATGGAGTTCCGCGTTACATAACTTACGGTAAATGGCCCGCCTGGCTGACCG
CCCAACGACCCCCGCCCATTGACGTCAATAATGACGTATGTTCCCATAGTAACGCCAATAGGGACTTTCC
ATTGACGTCAATGGGTGGACTATTTACGGTAAACTGCCCACTTGGCAGTACATCAAGTGTATCATATGCC
AAGTACGCCCCCTATTGACGTCAATGACGGTAAATGGCCCGCCTGGCATTATGCCCAGTACATGACCTTA
TGGGACTTTCCTACTTGGCAGTACATCTACGTATTAGTCATCGCTATTACCATGGTGATGCGGTTTTGGC
AGTACATCAATGGGCGTGGATAGCGGTTTGACTCACGGGGATTTCCAAGTCTCCACCCCATTGACGTCAA
TGGGAGTTTGTTTTGGCACCAAAATCAACGGGACTTTCCAAAATGTCGTAACAACTCCGCCCCATTGACG
CAAATGGGCGGTAGGCGTGTACGGTGGGAGGTCTATATAAGCAGAGCTCTCTGGCTAACTAGAGAACCCA
CTGCTTACTGGCTTATCGAAATTAATACGACTCACTATAGGGAGACCCAAGCTTGGTACCGAGCTCGGAT
CGATATCGCCGGCCGCCATGGACTACAAGGACGACGATGACAAGTACCCTTATGACGTGCCCGATTACGC
TAGCGGCCGCTCTAGCCCGGGCGGATCCATGGTGAGCAAGGGCGAGGAGCTGTTCACCGGGGTGGTGCCC
ATCCTGGTCGAGCTGGACGGCGACGTAAACGGCCACAAGTTCAGCGTGTCCGGCGAGGGCGAGGGCGATG
CCACCTACGGCAAGCTGACCCTGAAGTTCATCTGCACCACCGGCAAGCTGCCCGTGCCCTGGCCCACCCT
CGTGACCACCTTCGGCTACGGCCTGCAGTGCTTCGCCCGCTACCCCGACCACATGAAGCAGCACGACTTC
TTCAAGTCCGCCATGCCCGAAGGCTACGTCCAGGAGCGCACCATCTTCTTCAAGGACGACGGCAACTACA
AGACCCGCGCCGAGGTGAAGTTCGAGGGCGACACCCTGGTGAACCGCATCGAGCTGAAGGGCATCGACTT
CAAGGAGGACGGCAACATCCTGGGGCACAAGCTGGAGTACAACTACAACAGCCACAACGTCTATATCATG
GCCGACAAGCAGAAGAACGGCATCAAGGTGAACTTCAAGATCCGCCACAACATCGAGGACGGCAGCGTGC
AGCTCGCCGACCACTACCAGCAGAACACCCCCATCGGCGACGGCCCCGTGCTGCTGCCCGACAACCACTA
CCTGAGCTACCAGTCCGCCCTGAGCAAAGACCCCAACGAGAAGCGCGATCACATGGTCCTGCTGGAGTTC
GTGACCGCCGCCGGGATCACTCTCGGCATGGACGAGCTGTACAAGAAGCTTTAAGAATTCAGTGGATCCA
CTAGTAACGGCCGCCAGTGTGCTGGAATTAATTCGCTGTCTGCGAGGGCCGGCTGTTGGGGTGAGTACTC
CCTCTCAAAAGCGGGCATGACTTCTGCGCTAAGATTGTCAGTTTCCAAAAACGAGGAGGATTTGATATTC
ACCTGGCCCGCGGTGATGCCTTTGAGGGTGGCCGCGTCCATCTGGTCAGAAAAGACAATCTTTTTGTTGT
CAAGCTTGAGGTGTGGCAGGCTTGAGATCTGGCCATACACTTGAGTGACAATGACATCCACTTTGCCTTT
CTCTCCACAGGTGTCCACTCCCAGGTCCAACTGCAGGTCGATCGAGCATGCATCTAGGGCGGCCAATTCG
CCCCTCTCCCTCCCCCCCCCCTAACGTTACTGGCCGAAGCCGCTTGGAATAAGGCCGGTGTGTGTTTGTC
TATATGTGATTTTCCACCATATTGCCGTCTTTTGGCAATGTGAGGGCCCGGAAACCTGGCCCTGTCTTCT
TGACGAGCATTCCTAGGGGTCTTTCCCCTCTCGCCAAAGGAATGCAAGGTCTGTTGAATGTCGTGAAGGA
AGCAGTTCCTCTGGAAGCTTCTTGAAGACAAACAACGTCTGTAGCGACCCTTTGCAGGCAGCGGAACCCC
CCACCTGGCGACAGGTGCCTCTGCGGCCAAAAGCCACGTGTATAAGATACACCTGCAAAGGCGGCACAAC
CCCAGTGCCACGTTGTGAGTTGGATAGTTGTGGAAAGAGTCAAATGGCTCTCCTCAAGCGTAGTCAACAA
GGGGCTGAAGGATGCCCAGAAGGTACCCCATTGTATGGGAATCTGATCTGGGGCCTCGGTGCACATGCTT
TACATGTGTTTAGTCGAGGTTAAAAAAGCTCTAGGCCCCCCGAACCACGGGGACGTGGTTTTCCTTTGAA
AAACACGATGATAAGCTTGCCACAACCCCGGGATAATTCCTGCAGCCAATATGGGATCGGCCATTGAACA
AGATGGATTGCACGCAGGTTCTCCGGCCGCTTGGGTGGAGAGGCTATTCGGCTATGACTGGGCACAACAG
ACAATCGGCTGCTCTGATGCCGCCGTGTTCCGGCTGTCAGCGCAGGGGCGCCCGGTTCTTTTTGTCAAGA
CCGACCTGTCCGGTGCCCTGAATGAACTGCAGGACGAGGCAGCGCGGCTATCGTGGCTGGCCACGACGGG
CGTTCCTTGCGCAGCTGTGCTCGACGTTGTCACTGAAGCGGGAAGGGACTGGCTGCTATTGGGCGAAGTG
CCGGGGCAGGATCTCCTGTCATCTCACCTTGCTCCTGCCGAGAAAGTATCCATCATGGCTGATGCAATGC
GGCGGCTGCATACGCTTGATCCGGCTACCTGCCCATTCGACCACCAAGCGAAACATCGCATCGAGCGAGC
ACGTACTCGGATGGAAGCCGGTCTTGTCGATCAGGATGATCTGGACGAAGAGCATCAGGGGCTCGCGCCA
GCCGAACTGTTCGCCAGGCTCAAGGCGCGCATGCCCGACGGCGAGGATCTCGTCGTGACCCATGGCGATG
CCTGCTTGCCGAATATCATGGTGGAAAATGGCCGCTTTTCTGGATTCATCGACTGTGGCCGGCTGGGTGT
GGCGGACCGCTATCAGGACATAGCGTTGGCTACCCGTGATATTGCTGAAGAGCTTGGCGGCGAATGGGCT
GACCGCTTCCTCGTGCTTTACGGTATCGCCGCTCCCGATTCGCAGCGCATCGCCTTCTATCGCCTTCTTG
ACGAGTTCTTCTGAGGGGATCAATTCTCTAGAGCTCGCTGATCAGCCTCGACTGTGCCTCTAGTTGCCAG
CCATCTGTTGTTTGCCCCTCCCCCGTGCCTTCCTTGACCCTGGAAGGTGCCACTCCCACTGTCCTTTCCT
AATAAAATGAGGAAATTGCATCGCATTGTCTGAGTAGGTGTCATTCTATTCTGGGGGGTGGGGTGGGGCA
GGACAGCAAGGGGGAGGATTGGGAAGACAATAGCAGGCATGCTGGGGATGCGGTGGGCTCTATGGCTTCT
GAGGCGGAAAGAACCAGCTGGGGCTCGAGTGCATTCTAGTTGTGGTTTGTCCAAACTCATCAATGTATCT
TATCATGTCTGTATACCGTCGACCTCTAGCTAGAGCTTGGCGTAATCATGGTCATAGCTGTTTCCTGTGT
GAAATTGTTATCCGCTCACAATTCCACACAACATACGAGCCGGAAGCATAAAGTGTAAAGCCTGGGGTGC
CTAATGAGTGAGCTAACTCACATTAATTGCGTTGCGCTCACTGCCCGCTTTCCAGTCGGGAAACCTGTCG
TGCCAGCTGCATTAATGAATCGGCCAACGCGCGGGGAGAGGCGGTTTGCGTATTGGGCGCTCTTCCGCTT
CCTCGCTCACTGACTCGCTGCGCTCGGTCGTTCGGCTGCGGCGAGCGGTATCAGCTCACTCAAAGGCGGT
AATACGGTTATCCACAGAATCAGGGGATAACGCAGGAAAGAACATGTGAGCAAAAGGCCAGCAAAAGGCC
AGGAACCGTAAAAAGGCCGCGTTGCTGGCGTTTTTCCATAGGCTCCGCCCCCCTGACGAGCATCACAAAA
ATCGACGCTCAAGTCAGAGGTGGCGAAACCCGACAGGACTATAAAGATACCAGGCGTTTCCCCCTGGAAG
CTCCCTCGTGCGCTCTCCTGTTCCGACCCTGCCGCTTACCGGATACCTGTCCGCCTTTCTCCCTTCGGGA
AGCGTGGCGCTTTCTCAATGCTCACGCTGTAGGTATCTCAGTTCGGTGTAGGTCGTTCGCTCCAAGCTGG
GCTGTGTGCACGAACCCCCCGTTCAGCCCGACCGCTGCGCCTTATCCGGTAACTATCGTCTTGAGTCCAA
CCCGGTAAGACACGACTTATCGCCACTGGCAGCAGCCACTGGTAACAGGATTAGCAGAGCGAGGTATGTA
GGCGGTGCTACAGAGTTCTTGAAGTGGTGGCCTAACTACGGCTACACTAGAAGGACAGTATTTGGTATCT
GCGCTCTGCTGAAGCCAGTTACCTTCGGAAAAAGAGTTGGTAGCTCTTGATCCGGCAAACAAACCACCGC
TGGTAGCGGTGGTTTTTTTGTTTGCAAGCAGCAGATTACGCGCAGAAAAAAAGGATCTCAAGAAGATCCT
TTGATCTTTTCTACGGGGTCTGACGCTCAGTGGAACGAAAACTCACGTTAAGGGATTTTGGTCATGAGAT
TATCAAAAAGGATCTTCACCTAGATCCTTTTAAATTAAAAATGAAGTTTTAAATCAATCTAAAGTATATA
TGAGTAAACTTGGTCTGACAGTTACCAATGCTTAATCAGTGAGGCACCTATCTCAGCGATCTGTCTATTT
CGTTCATCCATAGTTGCCTGACTCCCCGTCGTGTAGATAACTACGATACGGGAGGGCTTACCATCTGGCC
CCAGTGCTGCAATGATACCGCGAGACCCACGCTCACCGGCTCCAGATTTATCAGCAATAAACCAGCCAGC
CGGAAGGGCCGAGCGCAGAAGTGGTCCTGCAACTTTATCCGCCTCCATCCAGTCTATTAATTGTTGCCGG
GAAGCTAGAGTAAGTAGTTCGCCAGTTAATAGTTTGCGCAACGTTGTTGCCATTGCTACAGGCATCGTGG
TGTCACGCTCGTCGTTTGGTATGGCTTCATTCAGCTCCGGTTCCCAACGATCAAGGCGAGTTACATGATC
CCCCATGTTGTGCAAAAAAGCGGTTAGCTCCTTCGGTCCTCCGATCGTTGTCAGAAGTAAGTTGGCCGCA
GTGTTATCACTCATGGTTATGGCAGCACTGCATAATTCTCTTACTGTCATGCCATCCGTAAGATGCTTTT
CTGTGACTGGTGAGTACTCAACCAAGTCATTCTGAGAATAGTGTATGCGGCGACCGAGTTGCTCTTGCCC
GGCGTCAATACGGGATAATACCGCGCCACATAGCAGAACTTTAAAAGTGCTCATCATTGGAAAACGTTCT
TCGGGGCGAAAACTCTCAAGGATCTTACCGCTGTTGAGATCCAGTTCGATGTAACCCACTCGTGCACCCA
ACTGATCTTCAGCATCTTTTACTTTCACCAGCGTTTCTGGGTGAGCAAAAACAGGAAGGCAAAATGCCGC
AAAAAAGGGAATAAGGGCGACACGGAAATGTTGAATACTCATACTCTTCCTTTTTCAATATTATTGAAGC
ATTTATCAGGGTTATTGTCTCATGAGCGGATACATATTTGAATGTATTTAGAAAAATAAACAAATAGGGG
TTCCGCGCACATTTCCCCGAAAAGTGCCACCTGACGTC
Features (pLannotate 1.2.2; 20 found; start..end, strand, type, name):
     36..80      -  misc_feature   bom (fragment): basis of mobility region from pBR322
    235..614     +  enhancer       CMV enhancer: human cytomegalovirus immediate early enhancer
    615..818     +  promoter       CMV promoter: human cytomegalovirus (CMV) immediate early promoter
    814..847     +  LTR            5' LTR (truncated) (fragment): truncated 5' long terminal repeat (LTR) from HIV-1
    863..881     +  promoter       T7 promoter: promoter for bacteriophage T7 RNA polymerase
    934..954     +  CDS            FLAG (fragment): FLAG® epitope tag, followed by an enterokinase cleavage site
   1009..1725    +  CDS            EYFP: EYFP is a basic (constitutively fluorescent) green/yellow fluorescent protein published in 1996, derived from Aequorea victoria. It is reported to be a very rapidly-maturing weak dimer with high acid sensitivity.
   1811..2040    +  intron         chimeric intron: chimera between introns from adenovirus and immunoglobulin heavy chain genes
   2101..2687    +  misc_feature   IRES2: internal ribosome entry site (IRES) of the encephalomyocarditis virus (EMCV)
   2711..3514    +  CDS            NeoR/KanR: aminoglycoside phosphotransferase from Tn5; aph(3')-II (or nptII); confers resistance to neomycin, kanamycin, and G418 (Geneticin®)
   3559..3775    +  polyA_signal   bGH poly(A) signal: bovine growth hormone polyadenylation signal
   3779..3800    +  promoter       SV40 promoter (fragment): SV40 enhancer and early promoter
   3810..3861    +  polyA_signal   SV40 poly(A) signal (fragment): SV40 polyadenylation signal
   3925..3941    -  protein_bind   lac operator: The lac repressor binds to the lac operator to inhibit transcription in E. coli. This inhibition can be relieved by adding lactose or isopropyl-β-D-thiogalactopyranoside (IPTG). lac repressor encoded by lacI
   3949..3979    -  promoter       lac promoter: promoter for the E. coli lac operon
   3994..4015    -  protein_bind   CAP binding site: CAP binding activates transcription in the presence of cAMP. E. coli catabolite activator protein
   4028..4120    -  CDS            lacI (fragment): lac repressor; lacI; The lac repressor binds to the lac operator to inhibit transcription in E. coli. This inhibition can be relieved by adding lactose or isopropyl-β-D-thiogalactopyranoside (IPTG).
   4303..4891    -  rep_origin     ori: high-copy-number ColE1/pMB1/pBR322/pUC origin of replication
   5062..5922    -  CDS            AmpR: β-lactamase; bla; confers resistance to ampicillin, carbenicillin, and related antibiotics
   5923..6027    -  promoter       AmpR promoter: bla
