[The description below was written by a language model from this plasmid's Addgene catalogue record and pLannotate feature annotations shown in this document.]
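Description:
pIRESneo-FLAG/HA EYFP is a mammalian expression plasmid built on the Clontech pIRESneo backbone and carrying the yellow fluorescent protein EYFP from Aequorea victoria, fused at its N terminus to tandem FLAG and HA epitope tags. The insert sits between BamHI and EcoRI sites that were both preserved. In bacteria the plasmid is maintained at high copy through a ColE1/pUC-type origin and selected with ampicillin via the β-lactamase gene and its native promoter. The annotated sequence also contains small remnants of lac regulatory elements, a bom fragment and short SV40 fragments, which appear to be backbone carry-over rather than functional parts. The feature table picks up only a partial FLAG match and does not annotate the HA tag, although the catalogue record lists both.

Expression is driven by the human CMV immediate early enhancer and promoter, with a T7 promoter lying just upstream of the tagged coding sequence. Downstream of EYFP are a chimeric intron, an EMCV internal ribosome entry site, the neomycin phosphotransferase gene and a bovine growth hormone polyadenylation signal. This arrangement produces a single bicistronic transcript in which the tagged protein and the resistance marker are translated from the same mRNA, so G418 selection enriches for cells that also express FLAG/HA-EYFP, which is useful for deriving stable lines. The double tag permits sequential affinity purification and immunodetection. The plasmid comes from a study of human Argonaute proteins in small-RNA-guided cleavage, though the record does not state what role it played there. The depositor notes that it was originally described as an EGFP construct, and it was renamed once the insert was identified as EYFP.
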