Addgene plasmid #10825: pIRESneo-FLAG/HA EYFP
Depositing lab: Thomas Tuschl. Depositing organization: Rockefeller University. Publication: Human Argonaute2 mediates RNA cleavage targeted by miRNAs and siRNAs. Meister G, Landthaler M, Patkaniowska A, Dorsett Y, Teng G, Tuschl T. Mol Cell. 2004 Jul 23. 15(2):185-97. 10.1016/j.molcel.2004.07.007 PubMed 15260970.
Backbone
  Vector backbone: pIRESneo
  Backbone manufacturer: Clontech
  Backbone size w/o insert (bp): 5328
  Vector type: Mammalian Expression
  Selectable markers: Neomycin (select with G418)
Growth in bacteria
  Bacterial resistance: Ampicillin, 100 μg/mL
  Growth temperature: 37°C
  Growth strain: DH5alpha
  Copy number: High Copy
Gene/Insert
  Gene/Insert name: EYFP
  Species: Aequorea victoria
  Insert size (bp): 726
  Tag / fusion protein: FLAG (N terminal on insert); HA (N terminal on insert)
  Cloning method: Restriction Enzyme; 5′ cloning site BamHI (not destroyed); 3′ cloning site EcoRI (not destroyed)
  Sequencing primers: 5′ ggtaccgagctcggatcgat; 3′ agctgttggggtgagtactcc
Terms and licenses: Academic/Nonprofit Terms; Industry Terms: Not Available to Industry
Depositor comments: Note that this plasmid was previously identified as pIRESneo-FLAG/HA EGFP from Meister et al., but the insert has been identified as EYFP, not EGFP. Addgene has changed the name and information for this plasmid based on this discovery.
How to cite: pIRESneo-FLAG/HA EYFP was a gift from Thomas Tuschl (Addgene plasmid # 10825 ; http://n2t.net/addgene:10825 ; RRID:Addgene_10825)
