>Addgene plasmid #10825 | pIRESneo-FLAG/HA EYFP | addgene partial sequence | sequence record 17730 | 10825 with T7
TGGACTACAAGGACGACGATGACAAGTACCCTTATGACGTGCCCGATTACGCTAGCGGCCGCTCTAGCCC
GGGCGGATCCATGGTGAGCAAGGGCGAGGAGCTGTTCACCGGGGTGGTGCCCATCCTGGTCGAGCTGGAC
GGCGACGTAAACGGCCACAAGTTCAGCGTGTCCGGCGAGGGCGAGGGCGATGCCACCTACGGCAAGCTGA
CCCTGAAGTTCATCTGCACCACCGGCAAGCTGCCCGTGCCCTGGCCCACCCTCGTGACCACCTTCGGCTA
CGGCCTGCAGTGCTTCGCCCGCTACCCCGACCACATGAAGCAGCACGACTTCTTCAAGTCCGCCATGCCC
GAAGGCTACGTCCAGGAGCGCACCATCTTCTTCAAGGACGACGGCAACTACAAGACCCGCGCCGAGGTGA
AGTTCGAGGGCGACACCCTGGTGAACCGCATCGAGCTGAAGGGCATCGACTTCAAGGAGGACGGCAACAT
CCTGGGGCACAAGCTGGAGTACAACTACAACAGCCACAACGTCTATATCATGGCCGACAAGCAGAAGAAC
GGCATCAAGGTGAACTTCAAGATCCGCCACAACATCGAGGACGGCAGCGTGCAGCTCGCCGACCACTACC
AGCAGAACACCCCCATCGGCGACGGCCCCGTGCTGCTGCCCGACAACCACTACCTGAGCTACCAGTCCGC
CCTGAGCAAAGACCCCAACGAGAAGCGCGATCACATGGTCCTGCTGGAGTTCGTGACCGCCGCCGGGATC
ACTCTCGGCATGGACGAGCTGTACAAGAAGCTTTAAGAATTCAGTGGATCCACT
