>Addgene plasmid #10825 | pIRESneo-FLAG/HA EYFP | depositor partial sequence | sequence record 81043 | eYFP ORF sequence
ATGGTGAGCAAGGGCGAGGAGCTGTTCACCGGGGTGGTGCCCATCCTGGTCGAGCTGGACGGCGACGTAA
ACGGCCACAAGTTCAGCGTGTCCGGCGAGGGCGAGGGCGATGCCACCTACGGCAAGCTGACCCTGAAGTT
CATCTGCACCACCGGCAAGCTGCCCGTGCCCTGGCCCACCCTCGTGACCACCTTCGGCTACGGCCTGCAG
TGCTTCGCCCGCTACCCCGACCACATGAAGCAGCACGACTTCTTCAAGTCCGCCATGCCCGAAGGCTACG
TCCAGGAGCGCACCATCTTCTTCAAGGACGACGGCAACTACAAGACCCGCGCCGAGGTGAAGTTCGAGGG
CGACACCCTGGTGAACCGCATCGAGCTGAAGGGCATCGACTTCAAGGAGGACGGCAACATCCTGGGGCAC
AAGCTGGAGTACAACTACAACAGCCACAACGTCTATATCATGGCCGACAAGCAGAAGAACGGCATCAAGG
TGAACTTCAAGATCCGCCACAACATCGAGGACGGCAGCGTGCAGCTCGCCGACCACTACCAGCAGAACAC
CCCCATCGGCGACGGCCCCGTGCTGCTGCCCGACAACCACTACCTGAGCTACCAGTCCGCCCTGAGCAAA
GACCCCAACGAGAAGCGCGATCACATGGTCCTGCTGGAGTTCGTGACCGCCGCCGGGATCACTCTCGGCA
TGGACGAGCTGTACAAG
